Addgene plasmid #58724: pBGPa-CMV-GFP-OSBP PH domain
Purpose: Expresses GFP-Tagged OSBP PH domain in mammalian cells
Depositing lab: Tim Levine. Depositing organization: University College London. Publication: Targeting of Golgi-specific pleckstrin homology domains involves both PtdIns 4-kinase-dependent and -independent components. Levine TP, Munro S. Curr Biol. 2002 Apr 30;12(9):695-704. S0960982202007790 PubMed 12007412.
Backbone
  Vector backbone: pBGPa
  Vector type: Mammalian Expression
Growth in bacteria
  Bacterial resistance: Ampicillin, 100 μg/mL
  Growth temperature: 37°C
  Growth strain: DH5alpha
  Copy number: Unknown
Gene/Insert
  Gene/Insert name: Oxysterol-binding Protein PH domain (alt name: OSBP1)
  Species: H. sapiens (human)
  GenBank ID: NM_002556.2
  Entrez Gene: OSBP (a.k.a. OSBP1)
  Promoter: CMV
  Tag / fusion protein: GFP (N terminal on backbone); myc (N terminal on backbone)
  Cloning method: Unknown
  Sequencing primers: 5′ N/A; 3′ N/A
Terms and licenses: Academic/Nonprofit Terms; Industry Terms: Not Available to Industry
Depositor comments: PH domain of OSBP= Serine 87 - Lysine 185
How to cite: pBGPa-CMV-GFP-OSBP PH domain was a gift from Tim Levine (Addgene plasmid # 58724 ; http://n2t.net/addgene:58724 ; RRID:Addgene_58724)
