[The description below was written by a language model from this plasmid's Addgene catalogue record.]
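Description:
pBGPa-CMV-GFP-OSBP PH domain is a mammalian expression plasmid built on the pBGPa backbone and designed to produce a fluorescently tagged lipid-binding domain in cultured mammalian cells. It is propagated in E. coli under ampicillin selection. The record lists the copy number as unknown and gives no information on the origin of replication, the polyadenylation signal or any mammalian selection marker. No feature table is supplied, so the detailed layout of the backbone cannot be described.

The insert is the pleckstrin homology (PH) domain of human oxysterol-binding protein (OSBP, also called OSBP1), defined by the depositor as the segment running from serine 87 to lysine 185. Transcription is driven by the CMV promoter, a strong constitutive viral promoter widely used for transient expression in mammalian cells. The backbone supplies GFP and a myc epitope, both at the N terminus of the insert. The resulting fusion can be followed by live or fixed-cell fluorescence through GFP and detected with anti-myc antibodies. The relative order of the two tags is not stated.

The associated publication concerns how Golgi-specific PH domains are targeted, through mechanisms both dependent on and independent of phosphatidylinositol 4-kinase activity. This suggests that the construct serves as a probe for visualising recruitment of the OSBP PH domain to Golgi membranes and for studying the lipid and non-lipid determinants of that localisation. The record's stated purpose is simply expression of the GFP-tagged OSBP PH domain in mammalian cells.
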