>Addgene plasmid #58724 | pBGPa-CMV-GFP-OSBP PH domain | addgene partial sequence | sequence record 94321 | GFP-F 5'-GGTCCTTCTTGAGTTTGTAAC-3'
GCTTGGATCCATGGAGCAAAAGCTCATTTCTGAAGAGGACTTGAGATCTTCGGGCTCGGCTCGAGAGGGC
TGGCTCTTCAAATGGACCAATTATATCAAAGGCTACCAGCGGCGATGGTTCGTGCTGAGCAACGGGCTCC
TGAGCTACTACAGATCAAAGGCAGAGATGAGACATACCTGCCGTGGTACCATCAACCTCGCCACAGCCAA
CATCACCGTGGAGGACTCCTGCAACTTCATCATTTCCAATGGGGGTGCTCAGACCTACCATCTGAAAGCT
AGTTCAGAAGTTGAGCGGCAGCGCTGGGTGACGGCCCTGGAACTGGCCAAGGCCAAAGCTGTGAAGAAGA
ATTCGTGATAACCGCGGTGGAGCTCTAGAGATCCCCGGGAGATGGGGGAGGCTAACTGAAACACGGAAGG
AGACAATACCGGAAGGAACCCGCGCTATGACGGCAATAAAAAGACAGAATAAAACGCACGGGTGTTGGGT
CGTTTGTTCATAAACGCGGGGTTCGGTCCCAGGGCTGGCACTCTGTCGATACCCCACCGAGACCCCATTG
GGGCCAATACGCCCGCGTTTCTTCCTTTTCCCCACCCCACCCCCCAAGTTCGGGTGAAGGCCCAGGGCTC
GCAGCCAACGTCGGGGCGGCAGGCCCTGCCATAGCCACTGGCCCCGTGGGTTAGGGACGGGGTCCCCCAT
GCTAGCTTTTTGC
