>Addgene plasmid #58724 | pBGPa-CMV-GFP-OSBP PH domain | addgene partial sequence | sequence record 94322 | pGEX3 5'-CCGGGAGCTGCATGTGTCAGAGG-3'
NNACTCNNCAAAAAACNNTNTTACAGGGGGGNNNNGTTCCNAAATNTTNTTTGGAAAACCNCGNNCTNNC
CCCCCTGNNTTTAANAGTGNGCTAAANCNGAAAANTAAANTNCCCCNTTTTGGGGGGGNNNGATNAAGAA
CNCGACGGGGGTTNTNNATCGAGTNGTCAGTNCGGCGCCCCCNNTTNAAANACNGTGANGCTNCTGNGGG
TANTANNNANTCTGTCANTCACTTNNGGANCTCNNNTTNNGNGNGAGNNTGCTGGAANANNNGANGATGG
NGCTAANCNNNTTTANNNCNNTNCNANATCAAATNGNTTCAANNTANNNGTGNGAATNCCNCNTTGANGG
GNNGGNGNTNTGNNGANAGNGGNACGNAGATNTTNNCCGNNTATACAANNTNNNCGTNCGANTNATNAAA
TNGNNANNATGTNAGACNGGCNTCCCNGNGCNCNNCTNANCNANTNGNAATNGAGNANNCTCTNGGANNN
CNTANNAGGCGNTNNNNAAANGANNNTCCTNCCNCGTNTACCNNCGGGNCNTANAAGATNCNTCNGTNGN
NCNCCGGNANNTTGCCTNNNNANTGAACGNNTNNTNGNNNCNGTNNGGNGTATNACGNNGANGNATGGNN
TGANNGCANCNNTNNNANANTACTNANNNNGANGNCANGAGGATANNATANNTCNACGNNAANAAGNCAN
NCNGNGGGNNNANTGCCCTNGNANGNCGAGNCNNCACACCCNNNCGNGTNNNTANATCAANNNNNNGNAN
TGCCTCCNCNNGNGCATNNCNAATACTGCAANTNANCNGAGNGANNCGNACNANATCNTACNNNCAGAGN
ANANTNATNNNNNTGCCNANNNTNNCNNNGCNTAGGGGNCGANAGANAAATNANNGTAAGANAATNTACG
CACGGGTNNNNNNCNNNANNANNNNNNANTGAGTNNNNCGGNANNNTAANCACANCNNTNANNNNNAGNA
NNNNCGCTNCAAANGGGNTANANNANAAGTNNANGNGNANGANCANTANNNNTGTTNACTGNNATCAANN
GNNANGTNANAANTANAANANNGNNTCNNNCCANCNCNGNTGACTAATGANTTANAGNNAAGTNNNANNG
GNNCGATGNGNGANGNNANTNTANNCNNCGAGANNNGCTNNNNNNGCNNTTNTNNTNANNNNANAGNAAC
NCNTGTATNATNANANAGGGNANCNNCATCNAGTNCNNNNGNTCCGNCTANTATNCAACTNGNAANNTCT
ANNNCNTGNGGGNNNTNAANNNATNNTGNANNCCNNCCNANNTNNCTNATGTGGANTAACNAAAAAAANN
TTCNCGNNNGNGTNNAGACAACCTNNAANCNNATNNNNCNANNNNNANNNNTGATNGATNNNANNNNCAC
NANANAANNNNNTNGNGNTNCTTAAGCANANGNTNCTNAANNGANNNATCNCTGGAAANACNNNNNGTNN
AAGANTANNAATNTNNNNCNCTNNNNGNGCAAATANNTGNNTCTNNNTNTTNCNNNATNTNTCNATAAGT
GNNCCNNATNAAGNNCGCCGGNNNTGNNTNATACCNAANNGCANANGNGNNAGCNGCNCACGCGTNAGNG
TNCNATGNNNNANCNCATANNAANNNNANNA
