>Addgene plasmid #58724 | pBGPa-CMV-GFP-OSBP PH domain | addgene partial sequence | sequence record 168659 | GFP-R 5'-CCATCTAATTCAACAAGAATTGGGACAAC-3'
ATTTTTTCTACCGGTGACGTCACCATGGGAAGCTTGGGTCTCCCTATAGTGAGTCGTATTAATTTCGATA
AGCCAGTAAGCAGTGGGTTCTCTAGTTAGCCAGAGAGCTCTGCTTATATAGACCTCCCACCGTACACGCC
TACCGCCCATTTGCGTCAATGGGGCGGAGTTGTTACGACATTTTGGAAAGTCCCGTTGATTTTGGTGCCA
AAACAAACTCCCATTGACGTCAATGGGGTGGAGACTTGGAAATCCCCGTGAGTCAAACCGCTATCCACGC
CCATTGATGTACTGCCAAAACCGCATCACCATGGTAATAGCGATGACTAATACGTAGATGTACTGCCAAG
TAGGAAAGTCCCATAAGGTCATGTACTGGGCATAATGCCAGGCGGGCCATTTACCGTCATTGACGTCAAT
AGGGGGCGTACTTGGCATATGATACACTTGATGTACTGCCAAGTGGGCAGTTTACCGTAAATACTCCACC
CATTGACGTCAATGGAAAGTCCCTATTGGCGTTACTATGGGAACATACGTCATTATTGACGTCAATGGGC
GGGGGTCGTTGGGCGGTCAGCCAGGCGGGCCATTTACCGTAAGTTATGTAACGCGGAACTCCATATATGG
GCTATGAACTAATGACCCCGTAATTGATTACTATTAATAACTAGGGCCGACGCGCTGGGCTACGTCTTGC
TGGCGTTCGCTGCATTAATGAATCGGCCAACGCGCGGGGAGAGGCGGTTTGCGTATTGGGCGCTCTTCCG
CTTCCTCGCTCACTGACTCGCTGCGCTCGGTCGTTCGGCTGCGGCGAGCGGTATCAGCTCACTCAAAGGC
GGTAATACGGTTATCCACAGAATCAGGGGATAACGCAGGAAAGAACATGTGAGCAAAAGGCCAGCAA
